Addgene plasmid #184806: VPS4B, S2C
Purpose: Bacterial expression of VPS4B (S2C mutation)
Depositing lab: James Hurley. Depositing organization: University of California, Berkeley. Publication: Friction-driven membrane scission by the human ESCRT-III proteins CHMP1B and IST1. Cada AK, Pavlin MR, Castillo JP, Tong AB, Larsen KP, Ren X, Yokom AL, Tsai FC, Shiah JV, Bassereau PM, Bustamante CJ, Hurley JH. Proc Natl Acad Sci U S A. 2022 Jul 19;119(29):e2204536119. doi: 10.1073/pnas.2204536119. Epub 2022 Jul 11. PubMed 35858336.
Backbone
  Vector backbone: 2BT
  Vector type: Bacterial Expression
Growth in bacteria
  Bacterial resistance: Ampicillin, 100 μg/mL
  Growth temperature: 37°C
  Growth strain: DH5alpha
  Copy number: Low Copy
Gene/Insert
  Gene/Insert name: VPS4B
  Species: H. sapiens (human)
  Mutation: S2C
  Entrez Gene: VPS4B (a.k.a. MIG1, SKD1, SKD1B, VPS4-2)
  Promoter: T7
  Tag / fusion protein: His6 (N terminal on insert)
  Cloning method: Ligation Independent Cloning
  Sequencing primers: 3′ T7-term
Terms and licenses: Academic/Nonprofit Terms; Industry Terms: Not Available to Industry
Depositor comments: 6His-TEVsite-VPS4B-S2C-stop. Please visit https://www.biorxiv.org/content/10.1101/2022.02.03.479062v2 for bioRxiv preprint.
How to cite: VPS4B, S2C was a gift from James Hurley (Addgene plasmid # 184806 ; http://n2t.net/addgene:184806 ; RRID:Addgene_184806)
