[The description below was written by a language model from this plasmid's Addgene catalogue record and pLannotate feature annotations shown in this document.]
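Description:
VPS4B, S2C is a bacterial expression plasmid built on the 2BT backbone, a pBR322-derived, T7-driven vector designed for ligation-independent cloning. It replicates in E. coli from a ColE1/pMB1-type origin accompanied by the rop gene and the bom mobility region. This is consistent with the catalogue's low-copy designation, even though the automated annotation labels the origin generically as high copy. Selection is by ampicillin through the β-lactamase gene and its own promoter. The two tetracycline-resistance fragments flanking the expression cassette, together with the tet promoter, are remnants of the pBR322 tet gene that the cassette interrupts, so they are not expected to confer resistance.

The payload is human VPS4B, the AAA+ ATPase that works with the ESCRT-III machinery in membrane remodelling and fission events. It carries a serine-to-cysteine substitution at position 2. Transcription comes from a T7 promoter, followed by the phage T7 gene 10 ribosome binding site, and ends at a T7 terminator, so expression requires a host that supplies T7 RNA polymerase. The open reading frame begins with an N-terminal 6xHis tag for metal-affinity purification and a TEV protease site that allows tag removal, then VPS4B and a stop codon, as the depositor notes. The short gene 10-derived "SET1" fragment annotated downstream lies after the stop codon and is most likely vector sequence rather than part of the expressed protein.

The plasmid is intended for producing recombinant VPS4B for in vitro work, and it was deposited with a study of membrane scission by the human ESCRT-III proteins CHMP1B and IST1. The record does not state why the S2C mutation was introduced. An engineered N-terminal cysteine is commonly used for site-specific labelling or conjugation.
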