Features (pLannotate 1.2.2; 16 found; start..end, strand, type, name):
    328..467     -  misc_feature   bom: basis of mobility region from pBR322
    569..760     -  CDS            rop: Rop protein, which maintains plasmids at low copy number; rop
    777..1157    +  CDS            YPB1_ECOLX: Protein predicted: Swiss-Prot protein existence level 4. From Escherichia coli.
   1399..2299    -  CDS            TcR (fragment): tetracycline efflux protein; tet; confers resistance to tetracycline
   2321..2339    +  promoter       T7 promoter: promoter for bacteriophage T7 RNA polymerase
   2428..2450    +  RBS            RBS: efficient ribosome binding site from bacteriophage T7 gene 10 (Olins and Rangwala, 1989)
   2470..2487    +  CDS            6xHis: 6xHis affinity tag
   2488..2504    +  CDS            TEV site (fragment): tobacco etch virus (TEV) protease recognition and cleavage site
   2515..3846    +  CDS            VPS4B: VPS4B_HUMAN - Also known as SKD1, VPS42. Experimental evidence at protein level: Swiss-Prot protein existence level 1. (Microbial infection) In conjunction with the ESCRT machinery also appears to function in topologically equivalent membrane fission events, such as the terminal stages of cytokinesis and enveloped virus budding (HIV-1 and other lentiviruses). From Homo sapiens (Human).
   3932..3981    +  CDS            SET1 (fragment): solubility-enhancement tag derived from T7 phage gene 10B
   3989..4036    +  terminator     T7 terminator: transcription terminator for bacteriophage T7 RNA polymerase
   4062..4354    -  CDS            TcR (fragment): tetracycline efflux protein; tet; confers resistance to tetracycline
   4402..4430    -  promoter       tet promoter: E. coli promoter for tetracycline efflux protein gene
   4543..4647    +  promoter       AmpR promoter: bla
   4648..5508    +  CDS            AmpR: β-lactamase; bla; confers resistance to ampicillin, carbenicillin, and related antibiotics
   5679..142     +  rep_origin     ori (across the origin): high-copy-number ColE1/pMB1/pBR322/pUC origin of replication
>Addgene plasmid #184806 | VPS4B, S2C | addgene full sequence | sequence record 365338 | Addgene NGS Result
CGGCAGGGTCGGAACAGGAGAGCGCACGAGGGAGCTTCCAGGGGGAAACGCCTGGTATCTTTATAGTCCT
GTCGGGTTTCGCCACCTCTGACTTGAGCGTCGATTTTTGTGATGCTCGTCAGGGGGGCGGAGCCTATGGA
AAAACGCCAGCAACGCGGCCTTTTTACGGTTCCTGGCCTTTTGCTGGCCTTTTGCTCACATGTTCTTTCC
TGCGTTATCCCCTGATTCTGTGGATAACCGTATTACCGCCTTTGAGTGAGCTGATACCGCTCGCCGCAGC
CGAACGACCGAGCGCAGCGAGTCAGTGAGCGAGGAAGCGGAAGAGCGCCTGATGCGGTATTTTCTCCTTA
CGCATCTGTGCGGTATTTCACACCGCAATGGTGCACTCTCAGTACAATCTGCTCTGATGCCGCATAGTTA
AGCCAGTATACACTCCGCTATCGCTACGTGACTGGGTCATGGCTGCGCCCCGACACCCGCCAACACCCGC
TGACGCGCCCTGACGGGCTTGTCTGCTCCCGGCATCCGCTTACAGACAAGCTGTGACCGTCTCCGGGAGC
TGCATGTGTCAGAGGTTTTCACCGTCATCACCGAAACGCGCGAGGCAGCTGCGGTAAAGCTCATCAGCGT
GGTCGTGAAGCGATTCACAGATGTCTGCCTGTTCATCCGCGTCCAGCTCGTTGAGTTTCTCCAGAAGCGT
TAATGTCTGGCTTCTGATAAAGCGGGCCATGTTAAGGGCGGTTTTTTCCTGTTTGGTCACTGATGCCTCC
GTGTAAGGGGGATTTCTGTTCATGGGGGTAATGATACCGATGAAACGAGAGAGGATGCTCACGATACGGG
TTACTGATGATGAACATGCCCGGTTACTGGAACGTTGTGAGGGTAAACAACTGGCGGTATGGATGCGGCG
GGACCAGAGAAAAATCACTCAGGGTCAATGCCAGCGCTTCGTTAATACAGATGTAGGTGTTCCACAGGGT
AGCCAGCAGCATCCTGCGATGCAGATCCGGAACATAATGGTGCAGGGCGCTGACTTCCGCGTTTCCAGAC
TTTACGAAACACGGAAACCGAAGACCATTCATGTTGTTGCTCAGGTCGCAGACGTTTTGCAGCAGCAGTC
GCTTCACGTTCGCTCGCGTATCGGTGATTCATTCTGCTAACCAGTAAGGCAACCCCGCCAGCCTAGCCGG
GTCCTCAACGACAGGAGCACGATCATGCGCACCCGTGGCCAGGACCCAACGCTGCCCGAGATGCGCCGCG
TGCGGCTGCTGGAGATGGCGGACGCGATGGATATGTTCTGCCAAGGGTTGGTTTGCGCATTCACAGTTCT
CCGCAAGAATTGATTGGCTCCAATTCTTGGAGTGGTGAATCCGTTAGCGAGGTGCCGCCGGCTTCCATTC
AGGTCGAGGTGGCCCGGCTCCATGCACCGCGACGCAACGCGGGGAGGCAGACAAGGTATAGGGCGGCGCC
TACAATCCATGCCAACCCGTTCCATGTGCTCGCCGAGGCGGCATAAATCGCCGTGACGATCAGCGGTCCA
ATGATCGAAGTTAGGCTGGTAAGAGCCGCGAGCGATCCTTGAAGCTGTCCCTGATGGTCGTCATCTACCT
GCCTGGACAGCATGGCCTGCAACGCGGGCATCCCGATGCCGCCGGAAGCGAGAAGAATCATAATGGGGAA
GGCCATCCAGCCTCGCGTCGCGAACGCCAGCAAGACGTAGCCCAGCGCGTCGGCCGCCATGCCGGCGATA
ATGGCCTGCTTCTCGCCGAAACGTTTGGTGGCGGGACCAGTGACGAAGGCTTGAGCGAGGGCGTGCAAGA
TTCCGAATACCGCAAGCGACAGGCCGATCATCGTCGCGCTCCAGCGAAAGCGGTCCTCGCCGAAAATGAC
CCAGAGCGCTGCCGGCACCTGTCCTACGAGTTGCATGATAAAGAAGACAGTCATAAGTGCGGCGACGATA
GTCATGCCCCGCGCCCACCGGAAGGAGCTGACTGGGTTGAAGGCTCTCAAGGGCATCGGTCGACGCTCTC
CCTTATGCGACTCCTGCATTAGGAAGCAGCCCAGTAGTAGGTTGAGGCCGTTGAGCACCGCCGCCGCAAG
GAATGGTGCATGCAAGGAGATGGCGCCCAACAGTCCCCCGGCCACGGGGCCTGCCACCATACCCACGCCG
AAACAAGCGCTCATGAGCCCGAAGTGGCGAGCCCGATCTTCCCCATCGGTGATGTCGGCGATATAGGCGC
CAGCAACCGCACCTGTGGCGCCGGTGATGCCGGCCACGATGCGTCCGGCGTAGAGGATCGAGATCTCGAT
CCCGCGAAATTAATACGACTCACTATAGGGAGACCACAACGGTTTCCCTCTAGTGCCGGCTCCGGAGAGC
TCTTTAATTAAGCGGCCGCCCTGCAGGACTCGAGTTCTAGAAATAATTTTGTTTAACTTTAAGAAGGAGA
TATACATATGAAATCTTCTCACCATCACCATCACCATGAAAACCTGTACTTCCAATCCAATGCAATGTGC
TCCACTTCGCCCAACCTCCAGAAAGCGATAGATCTGGCTAGCAAAGCAGCGCAAGAAGACAAGGCTGGGA
ACTACGAAGAAGCCCTTCAGCTCTATCAGCATGCTGTGCAGTATTTTCTTCATGTCGTTAAATATGAAGC
ACAGGGTGATAAAGCCAAGCAAAGTATCAGGGCAAAGTGTACAGAATATCTTGATAGAGCAGAAAAACTA
AAGGAGTACCTGAAAAATAAAGAGAAAAAAGCACAGAAGCCAGTGAAAGAAGGACAGCCGAGTCCAGCAG
ATGAGAAGGGGAATGACAGTGATGGGGAAGGAGAATCTGATGATCCTGAAAAAAAGAAACTACAGAATCA
ACTTCAAGGTGCCATTGTTATAGAACGACCAAATGTGAAATGGAGTGACGTTGCTGGACTTGAAGGAGCC
AAAGAAGCACTGAAAGAGGCTGTGATACTGCCTATTAAATTTCCTCATCTTTTTACAGGCAAGAGAACAC
CTTGGAGGGGAATCCTATTATTTGGGCCGCCTGGAACAGGAAAGTCCTACTTAGCCAAAGCTGTAGCAAC
AGAAGCCAACAACTCAACATTTTTTTCAATATCTTCCTCTGATCTTGTTTCTAAGTGGCTAGGTGAAAGT
GAAAAACTGGTTAAGAATTTATTCCAACTTGCCAGAGAGAACAAGCCCTCCATTATCTTCATTGATGAAA
TTGATTCTCTCTGTGGTTCAAGAAGTGAAAATGAAAGTGAAGCCGCACGTAGAATTAAGACGGAGTTCCT
AGTGCAAATGCAAGGGGTTGGTGTAGACAATGATGGAATTTTGGTTCTGGGAGCTACAAATATACCCTGG
GTTCTGGATTCTGCCATTAGGCGAAGATTTGAGAAACGAATTTATATTCCCTTGCCGGAACCCCATGCCC
GAGCAGCAATGTTTAAACTGCACCTAGGGACCACTCAGAACAGTCTCACGGAAGCAGACTTTCGGGAACT
TGGGAGGAAAACAGATGGTTATTCAGGGGCAGATATAAGTATCATTGTACGTGATGCCCTTATGCAGCCT
GTTAGGAAAGTACAGTCAGCTACTCATTTTAAAAAGGTTCGCGGACCTTCCCGAGCTGATCCTAACCATC
TTGTAGATGATCTGCTAACACCTTGCTCTCCAGGTGACCCTGGTGCCATTGAAATGACATGGATGGATGT
CCCTGGAGATAAACTTTTGGAGCCAGTTGTTTCCATGTCGGATATGTTGCGGTCACTATCTAACACAAAA
CCTACAGTCAATGAACATGACTTGTTGAAATTAAAGAAGTTTACAGAAGATTTTGGTCAAGAAGGCTAAT
AACATTGGAAGTGGATAACGGATCCGCGATCGCGGCGCGCCACCTGGTGGCCGGCCGGTACCACGCGTGC
GCGCTGATCCGGCTGCTAACAAAGCCCGAAAGGAAGCTGAGTTGGCTGCTGCCACCGCTGAGCAATAACT
AGCATAACCCCTTGGGGCCTCTAAACGGGTCTTGAGGGGTTTTTTGCTGAAAGGAGGAACTATATCCGGA
TATCCACAGGACGGGTGTGGTCGCCATGATCGCGTAGTCGATAGTGGCTCCAAGTAGCGAAGCGAGCAGG
ACTGGGCGGCGGCCAAAGCGGTCGGACAGTGCTCCGAGAACGGGTGCGCATAGAAATTGCATCAACGCAT
ATAGCGCTAGCAGCACGCCATAGTGACTGGCGATGCTGTCGGAATGGACGATATCCCGCAAGAGGCCCGG
CAGTACCGGCATAACCAAGCCTATGCCTACAGCATCCAGGGTGACGGTGCCGAGGATGACGATGAGCGCA
TTGTTAGATTTCATACACGGTGCCTGACTGCGTTAGCAATTTAACTGTGATAAACTACCGCATTAAAGCT
TATCGATGATAAGCTGTCAAACATGAGAATTCTTGAAGACGAAAGGGCCTCGTGATACGCCTATTTTTAT
AGGTTAATGTCATGATAATAATGGTTTCTTAGACGTCAGGTGGCACTTTTCGGGGAAATGTGCGCGGAAC
CCCTATTTGTTTATTTTTCTAAATACATTCAAATATGTATCCGCTCATGAGACAATAACCCTGATAAATG
CTTCAATAACATTGAAAAAGGAAGAGTATGAGTATTCAACATTTCCGTGTCGCCCTTATTCCCTTTTTTG
CGGCATTTTGCCTTCCTGTTTTTGCTCACCCAGAAACGCTGGTGAAAGTAAAAGATGCTGAAGATCAGTT
GGGTGCACGAGTGGGTTACATCGAACTGGATCTCAACAGCGGTAAGATCCTTGAGAGTTTTCGCCCCGAA
GAACGTTTTCCAATGATGAGCACTTTTAAAGTTCTGCTATGTGGCGCGGTATTATCCCGTGTTGACGCCG
GGCAAGAGCAACTCGGTCGCCGCATACACTATTCTCAGAATGACTTGGTTGAGTACTCACCAGTCACAGA
AAAGCATCTTACGGATGGCATGACAGTAAGAGAATTATGCAGTGCTGCCATAACCATGAGTGATAACACT
GCGGCCAACTTACTTCTGACAACGATCGGAGGACCGAAGGAGCTAACCGCTTTTTTGCACAACATGGGGG
ATCATGTAACTCGCCTTGATCGTTGGGAACCGGAGCTGAATGAAGCCATACCAAACGACGAGCGTGACAC
CACGATGCCTGCAGCAATGGCAACAACGTTGCGCAAACTATTAACTGGCGAACTACTTACTCTAGCTTCC
CGGCAACAATTAATAGACTGGATGGAGGCGGATAAAGTTGCAGGACCACTTCTGCGCTCGGCCCTTCCGG
CTGGCTGGTTTATTGCTGATAAATCTGGAGCCGGTGAGCGTGGGTCTCGCGGTATCATTGCAGCACTGGG
GCCAGATGGTAAGCCCTCCCGTATCGTAGTTATCTACACGACGGGGAGTCAGGCAACTATGGATGAACGA
AATAGACAGATCGCTGAGATAGGTGCCTCACTGATTAAGCATTGGTAACTGTCAGACCAAGTTTACTCAT
ATATACTTTAGATTGATTTAAAACTTCATTTTTAATTTAAAAGGATCTAGGTGAAGATCCTTTTTGATAA
TCTCATGACCAAAATCCCTTAACGTGAGTTTTCGTTCCACTGAGCGTCAGACCCCGTAGAAAAGATCAAA
GGATCTTCTTGAGATCCTTTTTTTCTGCGCGTAATCTGCTGCTTGCAAACAAAAAAACCACCGCTACCAG
CGGTGGTTTGTTTGCCGGATCAAGAGCTACCAACTCTTTTTCCGAAGGTAACTGGCTTCAGCAGAGCGCA
GATACCAAATACTGTCCTTCTAGTGTAGCCGTAGTTAGGCCACCACTTCAAGAACTCTGTAGCACCGCCT
ACATACCTCGCTCTGCTAATCCTGTTACCAGTGGCTGCTGCCAGTGGCGATAAGTCGTGTCTTACCGGGT
TGGACTCAAGACGATAGTTACCGGATAAGGCGCAGCGGTCGGGCTGAACGGGGGGTTCGTGCACACAGCC
CAGCTTGGAGCGAACGACCTACACCGAACTGAGATACCTACAGCGTGAGCTATGAGAAAGCGCCACGCTT
CCCGAAGGGAGAAAGGCGGACAGGTATCCGGTAAG
